>Addgene plasmid #158256 | pLKO_VSVg.AU1.C_NGFR | addgene full sequence | sequence record 334984 | Addgene NGS Result
TCGACGGTATCGATCACGAGACTAGTATCGAGCGGCCGCCCCCTTCACCGAGGGCCTATTTCCCATGATT
CCTTCATATTTGCATATACGATACAAGGCTGTTAGAGAGATAATTGGAATTAATTTGACTGTAAACACAA
AGATATTAGTACAAAATACGTGACGTAGAAAGTAATAATTTCTTGGGTAGTTTGCAGTTTTAAAATTATG
TTTTAAAATGGACTATCATATGCTTACCGTAACTTGAAAGTATTTCGATTTCTTGGCTTTATATATCTTG
TGGAAAGGACGAAACACCGGGTCTTCGAGAAGACCTGTTTTAGAGCTAGAAATAGCAAGTTAAAATAAGG
CTAGTCCGTTATCAACTTGAAAAAGTGGCACCGAGTCGGTGCTTTTTTTAATTCTCGACCTCGAGACAAA
TGGCAGTATTCATCCACAATTTTAAAAGAAAAGGGGGGATTGGGGGGTACAGTGCAGGGGAAAGAATAGT
AGACATAATAGCAACAGACATACAAACTAAAGAATTACAAAAACAAATTACAAAAATTCAAAATTTTCGG
GTTTATTACAGGGACAGCAGAGATCCACTTTGGCCGCGGCTCGAGGCGATAAGCTTTGCAAAGATGGATA
AAGTTTTAAACAGAGAGGAATCTTTGCAGCTAATGGACCTTCTAGGTCTTGAAAGGAGTGGGAATTGGCT
CCGGTGCCCGTCAGTGGGCAGAGCGCACATCGCCCACAGTCCCCGAGAAGTTGGGGGGAGGGGTCGGCAA
TTGAACCGGTGCCTAGAGAAGGTGGCGCGGGGTAAACTGGGAAAGTGATGTCGTGTACTGGCTCCGCCTT
TTTCCCGAGGGTGGGGGAGAACCGTATATAAGTGCAGTAGTCGCCGTGAACGTTCTTTTTCGCAACGGGT
TTGCCGCCAGAACACAGGTAAGTGCCGTGTGTGGTTCCCGCGGGCCTGGCCTCTTTACGGGTTATGGCCC
TTGCGTGCCTTGAATTACTTCCACCTGGCTGCAGTACGTGATTCTTGATCCCGAGCTTCGGGTTGGAAGT
GGGTGGGAGAGTTCGAGGCCTTGCGCTTAAGGAGCCCCTTCGCCTCGTGCTTGAGTTGAGGCCTGGCCTG
GGCGCTGGGGCCGCCGCGTGCGAATCTGGTGGCACCTTCGCGCCTGTCTCGCTGCTTTCGATAAGTCTCT
AGCCATTTAAAATTTTTGATGACCTGCTGCGACGCTTTTTTTCTGGCAAGATAGTCTTGTAAATGCGGGC
CAAGATCTGCACACTGGTATTTCGGTTTTTGGGGCCGCGGGCGGCGACGGGGCCCGTGCGTCCCAGCGCA
CATGTTCGGCGAGGCGGGGCCTGCGAGCGCGGCCACCGAGAATCGGACGGGGGTAGTCTCAAGCTGGCCG
GCCTGCTCTGGTGCCTGGCCTCGCGCCGCCGTGTATCGCCCCGCCCTGGGCGGCAAGGCTGGCCCGGTCG
GCACCAGTTGCGTGAGCGGAAAGATGGCCGCTTCCCGGCCCTGCTGCAGGGAGCTCAAAATGGAGGACGC
GGCGCTCGGGAGAGCGGGCGGGTGAGTCACCCACACAAAGGAAAAGGGCCTTTCCGTCCTCAGCCGTCGC
TTCATGTGACTCCACGGAGTACCGGGCGCCGTCCAGGCACCTCGATTAGTTCTCGAGCTTTTGGAGTACG
TCGTCTTTAGGTTGGGGGGAGGGGTTTTATGCGATGGAGTTTCCCCACACTGAGTGGGTGGAGACTGAAG
TTAGGCCAGCTTGGCACTTGATGTAATTCTCCTTGGAATTTGCCCTTTTTGAGTTTGGATCTTGGTTCAT
TCTCAAGCCTCAGACAGTGGTTCAAAGTTTTTTTCTTCCATTTCAGGTGTCGTGAGGAATTCTGCAGTCG
ATCGACGGTACCGCGGGCCCGGGATCCACGGTCGCCACCATGGGGGCAGGTGCCACCGGCCGCGCCATGG
ACGGGCCGCGCCTGCTGCTGTTGCTGCTTCTGGGGGTGTCCCTTGGAGGTGCCAAGGAGGCATGCTATAC
AGATATCGAAATGAATAGACTCGGAAAGGGAGGAGGCGGGGGAGGGGACACCTATCGGTACATTGGAGGA
GGCGGGGGAGGGGAGGACCAGGTGGACCCCAGGCTGATCGACGGCAAGCCCACAGGCCTGTACACACACA
GCGGTGAGTGCTGCAAAGCCTGCAACCTGGGCGAGGGTGTGGCCCAGCCTTGTGGAGCCAACCAGACCGT
GTGTGAGCCCTGCCTGGACAGCGTGACGTTCTCCGACGTGGTGAGCGCGACCGAGCCGTGCAAGCCGTGC
ACCGAGTGCGTGGGGCTCCAGAGCATGTCGGCGCCGTGCGTGGAGGCCGACGACGCCGTGTGCCGCTGCG
CCTACGGCTACTACCAGGATGAGACGACTGGGCGCTGCGAGGCGTGCCGCGTGTGCGAGGCGGGCTCGGG
CCTCGTGTTCTCCTGCCAGGACAAGCAGAACACCGTGTGCGAGGAGTGCCCCGACGGCACGTATTCCGAC
GAGGCCAACCACGTGGACCCGTGCCTGCCCTGCACCGTGTGCGAGGACACCGAGCGCCAGCTCCGCGAGT
GCACACGCTGGGCCGACGCCGAGTGCGAGGAGATCCCTGGCCGTTGGATTACACGGTCCACACCCCCAGA
GGGCTCGGACAGCACAGCCCCCAGCACCCAGGAGCCTGAGGCACCTCCAGAACAAGACCTCATAGCCAGC
ACGGTGGCAGGTGTGGTGACCACAGTGATGGGCAGCTCCCAGCCCGTGGTGACCCGAGGCACCACCGACA
ACCTCATCCCTGTCTATTGCTCCATCCTGGCTGCTGTGGTTGTGGGCCTTGTGGCCTACATAGCCTTCAA
GAGGTGGAACAGGGGTATCCTCTAGAGCGGCCGCGTCGACAATCAACCTCTGGATTACAAAATTTGTGAA
AGATTGACTGGTATTCTTAACTATGTTGCTCCTTTTACGCTATGTGGATACGCTGCTTTAATGCCTTTGT
ATCATGCTATTGCTTCCCGTATGGCTTTCATTTTCTCCTCCTTGTATAAATCCTGGTTGCTGTCTCTTTA
TGAGGAGTTGTGGCCCGTTGTCAGGCAACGTGGCGTGGTGTGCACTGTGTTTGCTGACGCAACCCCCACT
GGTTGGGGCATTGCCACCACCTGTCAGCTCCTTTCCGGGACTTTCGCTTTCCCCCTCCCTATTGCCACGG
CGGAACTCATCGCCGCCTGCCTTGCCCGCTGCTGGACAGGGGCTCGGCTGTTGGGCACTGACAATTCCGT
GGTGTTGTCGGGGAAGCTGACGTCCTTTCCATGGCTGCTCGCCTGTGTTGCCACCTGGATTCTGCGCGGG
ACGTCCTTCTGCTACGTCCCTTCGGCCCTCAATCCAGCGGACCTTCCTTCCCGCGGCCTGCTGCCGGCTC
TGCGGCCTCTTCCGCATCTTCGCCTTCGCCCTCAGACGAGTCGGATCTCCCTTTGGGCCGCCTCCCCGCC
TGGGTACCTTTAAGACCAATGACTTACAAGGCAGCTGTAGATCTTAGCCACTTTTTAAAAGAAAAGGGGG
GACTGGAAGGGCTAATTCACTCCCAACGAAGATAAGATCTGCTTTTTGCTTGTACTGGGTCTCTCTGGTT
AGACCAGATCTGAGCCTGGGAGCTCTCTGGCTAACTAGGGAACCCACTGCTTAAGCCTCAATAAAGCTTG
CCTTGAGTGCTTCAAGTAGTGTGTGCCCGTCTGTTGTGTGACTCTGGTAACTAGAGATCCCTCAGACCCT
TTTAGTCAGTGTGGAAAATCTCTAGCAGTAGTAGTTCATGTCATCTTATTATTCAGTATTTATAACTTGC
AAAGAAATGAATATCAGAGAGTGAGAGGAACTTGTTTATTGCAGCTTATAATGGTTACAAATAAAGCAAT
AGCATCACAAATTTCACAAATAAAGCATTTTTTTCACTGCATTCTAGTTGTGGTTTGTCCAAACTCATCA
ATGTATCTTATCATGTCTGGCTCTAGCTATCCCGCCCCTAACTCCGCCCATCCCGCCCCTAACTCCGCCC
AGTTCCGCCCATTCTCCGCCCCATGGCTGACTAATTTTTTTTATTTATGCAGAGGCCGAGGCCGCCTCGG
CCTCTGAGCTATTCCAGAAGTAGTGAGGAGGCTTTTTTGGAGGCCTAGGGACGTACCCAATTCGCCCTAT
AGTGAGTCGTATTACGCGCGCTCACTGGCCGTCGTTTTACAACGTCGTGACTGGGAAAACCCTGGCGTTA
CCCAACTTAATCGCCTTGCAGCACATCCCCCTTTCGCCAGCTGGCGTAATAGCGAAGAGGCCCGCACCGA
TCGCCCTTCCCAACAGTTGCGCAGCCTGAATGGCGAATGGG
[124 nt withheld, positions 4382-4505]
C
[91 nt withheld, positions 4507-4597]
A
[49 nt withheld, positions 4599-4647]
CCTTTGACGTTGGAGTCCACGTTCTTT
[37 nt withheld, positions 4675-4711]
ACCCTATCTCGGTCTATTCTTTTGATTTATAAGGGATTTTGCCGATTTCGGCCTATTGGTTAAAAAATGA
GCTGATTTAACAAAAATTTAACGCGAATTTTAACAAAATATTAACGCTTACAATTTAGGTGGCACTTTTC
GGGGAAATGTGCGCGGAACCCCTATTTGTTTATTTTTCTAAATACATTCAAATATGTATCCGCTCATGAG
ACAATAACCCTGATAAATGCTTCAATAATATTGAAAAAGGAAGAGTATGAGTATTCAACATTTCCGTGTC
GCCCTTATTCCCTTTTTTGCGGCATTTTGCCTTCCTGTTTTTGCTCACCCAGAAACGCTGGTGAAAGTAA
AAGATGCTGAAGATCAGTTGGGTGCACGAGTGGGTTACATCGAACTGGATCTCAACAGCGGTAAGATCCT
TGAGAGTTTTCGCCCCGAAGAACGTTTTCCAATGATGAGCACTTTTAAAGTTCTGCTATGTGGCGCGGTA
TTATCCCGTATTGACGCCGGGCAAGAGCAACTCGGTCGCCGCATACACTATTCTCAGAATGACTTGGTTG
AGTACTCACCAGTCACAGAAAAGCATCTTACGGATGGCATGACAGTAAGAGAATTATGCAGTGCTGCCAT
AACCATGAGTGATAACACTGCGGCCAACTTACTTCTGACAACGATCGGAGGACCGAAGGAGCTAACCGCT
TTTTTGCACAACATGGGGGATCATGTAACTCGCCTTGATCGTTGGGAACCGGAGCTGAATGAAGCCATAC
CAAACGACGAGCGTGACACCACGATGCCTGTAGCAATGGCAACAACGTTGCGCAAACTATTAACTGGCGA
ACTACTTACTCTAGCTTCCCGGCAACAATTAATAGACTGGATGGAGGCGGATAAAGTTGCAGGACCACTT
CTGCGCTCGGCCCTTCCGGCTGGCTGGTTTATTGCTGATAAATCTGGAGCCGGTGAGCGTGGGTCTCGCG
GTATCATTGCAGCACTGGGGCCAGATGGTAAGCCCTCCCGTATCGTAGTTATCTACACGACGGGGAGTCA
GGCAACTATGGATGAACGAAATAGACAGATCGCTGAGATAGGTGCCTCACTGATTAAGCATTGGTAACTG
TCAGACCAAGTTTACTCATATATACTTTAGATTGATTTAAAACTTCATTTTTAATTTAAAAGGATCTAGG
TGAAGATCCTTTTTGATAATCTCATGACCAAAATCCCTTAACGTGAGTTTTCGTTCCACTGAGCGTCAGA
CCCCGTAGAAAAGATCAAAGGATCTTCTTGAGATCCTTTTTTTCTGCGCGTAATCTGCTGCTTGCAAACA
AAAAAACCACCGCTACCAGCGGTGGTTTGTTTGCCGGATCAAGAGCTACCAACTCTTTTTCCGAAGGTAA
CTGGCTTCAGCAGAGCGCAGATACCAAATACTGTTCTTCTAGTGTAGCCGTAGTTAGGCCACCACTTCAA
GAACTCTGTAGCACCGCCTACATACCTCGCTCTGCTAATCCTGTTACCAGTGGCTGCTGCCAGTGGCGAT
AAGTCGTGTCTTACCGGGTTGGACTCAAGACGATAGTTACCGGATAAGGCGCAGCGGTCGGGCTGAACGG
GGGGTTCGTGCACACAGCCCAGCTTGGAGCGAACGACCTACACCGAACTGAGATACCTACAGCGTGAGCT
ATGAGAAAGCGCCACGCTTCCCGAAGGGAGAAAGGCGGACAGGTATCCGGTAAGCGGCAGGGTCGGAACA
GGAGAGCGCACGAGGGAGCTTCCAGGGGGAAACGCCTGGTATCTTTATAGTCCTGTCGGGTTTCGCCACC
TCTGACTTGAGCGTCGATTTTTGTGATGCTCGTCAGGGGGGCGGAGCCTATGGAAAAACGCCAGCAACGC
GGCCTTTTTACGGTTCCTGGCCTTTTGCTGGCCTTTTGCTCACATGTTCTTTCCTGCGTTATCCCCTGAT
TCTGTGGATAACCGTATTACCGCCTTTGAGTGAGCTGATACCGCTCGCCGCAGCCGAACGACCGAGCGCA
GCGAGTCAGTGAGCGAGGAAGCGGAAGAGCGCCCAATACGCAAACCGCCTCTCCCCGCGCGTTGGCCGAT
TCATTAATGCAGCTGGCACGACAGGTTTCCCGACTGGAAAGCGGGCAGTGAGCGCAACGCAATTAATGTG
AGTTAGCTCACTCATTAGGCACCCCAGGCTTTACACTTTATGCTTCCGGCTCGTATGTTGTGTGGAATTG
TGAGCGGATAACAATTTCACACAGGAAACAGCTATGACCATGATTACGCCAAGCGCGCAATTAACCCTCA
CTAAAGGGAACAAAAGCTGGAGCTGCAAGCTTAATGTAGTCTTATGCAATACTCTTGTAGTCTTGCAACA
TGGTAACGATGAGTTAGCAACATGCCTTACAAGGAGAGAAAAAGCACCGTGCATGGCGATTGGTGGAAGT
AAGGTGGTACGATCGTGCCTTATTAGGAAGGCAACAGACGGGTCTGACATGGATTGGACGAACCACTGAA
TTGCCGCATTGCAGAGATATTGTATTTAAGTGCCTAGCTCGATACATAAACGGGTCTCTCTGGTTAGACC
AGATCTGAGCCTGGGAGCTCTCTGGCTAACTAGGGAACCCACTGCTTAAGCCTCAATAAAGCTTGCCTTG
AGTGCTTCAAGTAGTGTGTGCCCGTCTGTTGTGTGACTCTGGTAACTAGAGATCCCTCAGACCCTTTTAG
TCAGTGTGGAAAATCTCTAGCAGTGGCGCCCGAACAGGGACTTGAAAGCGAAAGGGAAACCAGAGGAGCT
CTCTCGACGCAGGACTCGGCTTGCTGAAGCGCGCACGGCAAGAGGCGAGGGGCGGCGACTGGTGAGTACG
CCAAAAATTTTGACTAGCGGAGGCTAGAAGGAGAGAGATGGGTGCGAGAGCGTCAGTATTAAGCGGGGGA
GAATTAGATCGCGATGGGAAAAAATTCGGTTAAGGCCAGGGGGAAAGAAAAAATATAAATTAAAACATAT
AGTATGGGCAAGCAGGGAGCTAGAACGATTCGCAGTTAATCCTGGCCTGTTAGAAACATCAGAAGGCTGT
AGACAAATACTGGGACAGCTACAACCATCCCTTCAGACAGGATCAGAAGAACTTAGATCATTATATAATA
CAGTAGCAACCCTCTATTGTGTGCATCAAAGGATAGAGATAAAAGACACCAAGGAAGCTTTAGACAAGAT
AGAGGAAGAGCAAAACAAAAGTAAGACCACCGCACAGCAAGCGGCCGCTGATCTTCAGACCTGGAGGAGG
AGATATGAGGGACAATTGGAGAAGTGAATTATATAAATATAAAGTAGTAAAAATTGAACCATTAGGAGTA
GCACCCACCAAGGCAAAGAGAAGAGTGGTGCAGAGAGAAAAAAGAGCAGTGGGAATAGGAGCTTTGTTCC
TTGGGTTCTTGGGAGCAGCAGGAAGCACTATGGGCGCAGCGTCAATGACGCTGACGGTACAGGCCAGACA
ATTATTGTCTGGTATAGTGCAGCAGCAGAACAATTTGCTGAGGGCTATTGAGGCGCAACAGCATCTGTTG
CAACTCACAGTCTGGGGCATCAAGCAGCTCCAGGCAAGAATCCTGGCTGTGGAAAGATACCTAAAGGATC
AACAGCTCCTGGGGATTTGGGGTTGCTCTGGAAAACTCATTTGCACCACTGCTGTGCCTTGGAATGCTAG
TTGGAGTAATAAATCTCTGGAACAGATTTGGAATCACACGACCTGGATGGAGTGGGACAGAGAAATTAAC
AATTACACAAGCTTAATACACTCCTTAATTGAAGAATCGCAAAACCAGCAAGAAAAGAATGAACAAGAAT
TATTGGAATTAGATAAATGGGCAAGTTTGTGGAATTGGTTTAACATAACAAATTGGCTGTGGTATATAAA
ATTATTCATAATGATAGTAGGAGGCTTGGTAGGTTTAAGAATAGTTTTTGCTGTACTTTCTATAGTGAAT
AGAGTTAGGCAGGGATATTCACCATTATCGTTTCAGACCCACCTCCCAACCCCGAGGGGACCCGACAGGC
CCGAAGGAATAGAAGAAGAAGGTGGAGAGAGAGACAGAGACAGATCCATTCGATTAGTGAACGGATC
Features (pLannotate 1.2.2; 29 found; start..end, strand, type, name):
     50..290     +  promoter       U6 promoter: RNA polymerase III promoter for human U6 snRNA
    317..392     +  misc_RNA       gRNA scaffold: guide RNA scaffold for the Streptococcus pyogenes CRISPR/Cas9 system
    440..557     +  misc_feature   cPPT/CTS: central polypurine tract and central termination sequence of HIV-1
    624..690     +  CDS            small t antigen (fragment): SV40 (simian virus 40) small t antigen
    697..1875    +  promoter       EF-1α promoter: strong constitutive promoter for human elongation factor EF-1α
   1892..1917    +  misc_feature   MCS (fragment): multiple cloning site
   1930..2880    +  CDS            NGFR (fragment): TNR16_HUMAN - Also known as TNFRSF16. Experimental evidence at protein level: Swiss-Prot protein existence level 1. Low affinity receptor which can bind to NGF, BDNF, NTF3, and NTF4. Forms a heterodimeric receptor with SORCS2 that binds the precursor forms of NGF, BDNF and NTF3 with high affinity, and has much lower affinity for mature NGF and BDNF (PubMed:24908487). Plays an important role in differentiation and survival of specific neuronal populations during development (By similarity). Can mediate cell survival as well as cell death of neural cells. Plays a role in the inactivation of RHOA
   2911..3499    +  misc_feature   WPRE: woodchuck hepatitis virus posttranscriptional regulatory element
   3504..3641    +  CDS            nef (fragment): NEF_HV1LA - Experimental evidence at protein level: Swiss-Prot protein existence level 1. Extracellular Nef protein targets CD4(+) T-lymphocytes for apoptosis by interacting with CXCR4 surface receptors. From Human immunodeficiency virus type 1 group M subtype B (isolate Lai) (HIV-1).
   3627..3807    +  LTR            5' LTR (truncated): truncated 5' long terminal repeat (LTR) from HIV-1
   3879..4000    +  polyA_signal   SV40 poly(A) signal: SV40 polyadenylation signal
   4040..4175    +  rep_origin     SV40 ori: SV40 origin of replication
   4196..4214    -  promoter       T7 promoter: promoter for bacteriophage T7 RNA polymerase
   4222..4377    +  CDS            lacZα (fragment): LacZα fragment of β-galactosidase; lacZ fragment
   4382..4810    +  rep_origin     f1 ori (sequence partly withheld): f1 bacteriophage origin of replication; arrow indicates direction of (+) strand synthesis
   4863..4967    +  promoter       AmpR promoter: bla
   4968..5828    +  CDS            AmpR: β-lactamase; bla; confers resistance to ampicillin, carbenicillin, and related antibiotics
   5999..6587    +  rep_origin     ori: high-copy-number ColE1/pMB1/pBR322/pUC origin of replication
   6770..6862    +  CDS            lacI (fragment): lac repressor; lacI; The lac repressor binds to the lac operator to inhibit transcription in E. coli. This inhibition can be relieved by adding lactose or isopropyl-β-D-thiogalactopyranoside (IPTG).
   6875..6896    +  protein_bind   CAP binding site: CAP binding activates transcription in the presence of cAMP. E. coli catabolite activator protein
   6911..6941    +  promoter       lac promoter: promoter for the E. coli lac operon
   6949..6965    +  protein_bind   lac operator: The lac repressor binds to the lac operator to inhibit transcription in E. coli. This inhibition can be relieved by adding lactose or isopropyl-β-D-thiogalactopyranoside (IPTG). lac repressor encoded by lacI
   7010..7028    +  promoter       T3 promoter: promoter for bacteriophage T3 RNA polymerase
   7056..7282    +  promoter       RSV promoter: Rous sarcoma virus enhancer/promoter
   7283..7463    +  LTR            5' LTR (truncated): truncated 5' long terminal repeat (LTR) from HIV-1
   7510..7635    +  misc_feature   HIV-1 Ψ: packaging signal of human immunodeficiency virus type 1
   7619..7982    +  CDS            HIV-1 gag (fragment): gag protein from human immunodeficiency virus 1; gag
   8128..8361    +  misc_feature   RRE: The Rev response element (RRE) of HIV-1 allows for Rev-dependent mRNA export from the nucleus to the cytoplasm.
   8738..8838    +  CDS            Rev (fragment): human immunodeficiency virus 1 (HIV-1) Rev protein; rev; enhances nuclear export of unspliced and incompletely spliced viral mRNAs
