[The description below was written by a language model from this plasmid's Addgene catalogue record and pLannotate feature annotations shown in this document.]
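Description:
pLKO_VSVg.AU1.C_NGFR is a lentiviral CRISPR vector built on the pLKO backbone that combines an sgRNA expression cassette with a protein barcode ("Pro-Code") reporter. It is propagated in E. coli as a high-copy plasmid through a ColE1/pUC-type origin with ampicillin selection (AmpR); an f1 origin and an SV40 origin are also annotated in the backbone. The viral portion has a third-generation-style layout. An RSV promoter is fused to a truncated HIV-1 5′ LTR and is followed by the Ψ packaging signal, a gag fragment, the RRE for Rev-dependent nuclear export of the genomic RNA, and a cPPT/CTS element. A truncated downstream LTR and an SV40 polyadenylation signal close the transfer cassette. The record lists no mammalian drug-resistance marker.

Between the LTRs are two expression units. A human U6 (Pol III) promoter sits upstream of the S. pyogenes Cas9 guide RNA scaffold, providing the site into which a user-chosen sgRNA spacer is cloned; no Cas9 is annotated, so the nuclease must be supplied separately. Downstream, the EF-1α promoter drives human NGFR truncated to remove its signaling domain (dNGFR), followed by WPRE to enhance transcript expression. The receptor carries an N-terminal combination of epitope tags recorded as VSVg, AU1 and C, although the tags are not individually annotated in the feature table. This epitope combination serves as the barcode identifying the vector, and hence the linked sgRNA, in each transduced cell. Detecting the tags with antibodies by cytometry allows vector and cell tracking and supports pooled phenotypic CRISPR screens read out at single-cell resolution.
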