Addgene plasmid #158256: pLKO_VSVg.AU1.C_NGFR
Purpose: Protein Barcode (Pro-Code) for vector/cell tracking. Contains U6 trRNA cassette for sgRNA cloning. Enables phenotypic CRISPR screens at a single cell resolution (using cytometry).
Depositing lab: Brian Brown. Depositing organization: Icahn School of Medicine at Mount Sinai. Publication: Protein Barcodes Enable High-Dimensional Single-Cell CRISPR Screens. Wroblewska A, Dhainaut M, Ben-Zvi B, Rose SA, Park ES, Amir ED, Bektesevic A, Baccarini A, Merad M, Rahman AH, Brown BD. Cell. 2018 Nov 1;175(4):1141-1155.e16. doi: 10.1016/j.cell.2018.09.022. Epub 2018 Oct 18. PubMed 30343902.
Backbone
  Vector backbone: pLKO
  Backbone size w/o insert (bp): 9000
  Vector type: Lentiviral, CRISPR
Growth in bacteria
  Bacterial resistance: Ampicillin, 100 μg/mL
  Growth temperature: 37°C
  Growth strain: NEB Stable
  Copy number: High Copy
Gene/Insert
  Gene/Insert name: Pro-Code Tagged human dNGFR
  Species: H. sapiens (human)
  Insert size (bp): 1000
  Mutation: Truncation of the signaling domain
  Entrez Gene: NGFR (a.k.a. CD271, Gp80-LNGFR, TNFRSF16, p75(NTR), p75NTR)
  Promoter: EF1a
  Tag / fusion protein: VSVg.AU1.C (N terminal on insert)
  Cloning method: Restriction Enzyme; 5′ cloning site Unknown (unknown if destroyed)
  Sequencing primers: 5′ cctttttgagtttggatcttggttcat
Terms and licenses: Academic/Nonprofit Terms; Industry Terms: Not Available to Industry
How to cite: pLKO_VSVg.AU1.C_NGFR was a gift from Brian Brown (Addgene plasmid # 158256 ; http://n2t.net/addgene:158256 ; RRID:Addgene_158256)
