>Addgene plasmid #158256 | pLKO_VSVg.AU1.C_NGFR | depositor partial sequence | sequence record 305381 | Tagged NGFR
ATGGGGGCAGGTGCCACCGGCCGCGCCATGGACGGGCCGCGCCTGCTGCTGTTGCTGCTTCTGGGGGTGT
CCCTTGGAGGTGCCAAGGAGGCATGCTATACAGATATCGAAATGAATAGACTCGGAAAGGGAGGAGGCGG
GGGAGGGGACACCTATCGGTACATTGGAGGAGGCGGGGGAGGGGAGGACCAGGTGGACCCCAGGCTGATC
GACGGCAAGCCCACAGGCCTGTACACACACAGCGGTGAGTGCTGCAAAGCCTGCAACCTGGGCGAGGGTG
TGGCCCAGCCTTGTGGAGCCAACCAGACCGTGTGTGAGCCCTGCCTGGACAGCGTGACGTTCTCCGACGT
GGTGAGCGCGACCGAGCCGTGCAAGCCGTGCACCGAGTGCGTGGGGCTCCAGAGCATGTCGGCGCCGTGC
GTGGAGGCCGACGACGCCGTGTGCCGCTGCGCCTACGGCTACTACCAGGATGAGACGACTGGGCGCTGCG
AGGCGTGCCGCGTGTGCGAGGCGGGCTCGGGCCTCGTGTTCTCCTGCCAGGACAAGCAGAACACCGTGTG
CGAGGAGTGCCCCGACGGCACGTATTCCGACGAGGCCAACCACGTGGACCCGTGCCTGCCCTGCACCGTG
TGCGAGGACACCGAGCGCCAGCTCCGCGAGTGCACACGCTGGGCCGACGCCGAGTGCGAGGAGATCCCTG
GCCGTTGGATTACACGGTCCACACCCCCAGAGGGCTCGGACAGCACAGCCCCCAGCACCCAGGAGCCTGA
GGCACCTCCAGAACAAGACCTCATAGCCAGCACGGTGGCAGGTGTGGTGACCACAGTGATGGGCAGCTCC
CAGCCCGTGGTGACCCGAGGCACCACCGACAACCTCATCCCTGTCTATTGCTCCATCCTGGCTGCTGTGG
TTGTGGGCCTTGTGGCCTACATAGCCTTCAAGAGGTGGAACAGGGGTATCCTCTAG
